>Addgene plasmid #197547 | pEPSW1KN0113 | addgene full sequence | sequence record 387006 | Addgene NGS Result
ATCTACCAGGGCGCGGACAAGCCGCGCCGTCGCCACTCGACCGCCGGCGCCCACATCAAGGCACCCTGCC
TCGCGCGTTTCGGTGATGACGGTGAAAACCTCTGACACATGCAGCTCCCGGTGACGGTCACAGCTTGTCT
GTAAGCGGATGCCGGGAGCAGACAAGCCCGTCAGGGCGCGTCAGCGGGTGTTGGCGGGTGTCGGGGCGCA
GCCATGACCCAGTCACGTAGCGATAGCGGAGTGTATACTGGCTTAACTATGCGGCATCAGAGCAGATTGT
ACTGAGAGTGCACCATATGCGGTGTGAAATACCGCACAGATGCGTAAGGAGAAAATACCGCATCAGGCGC
TCATCCGCTTCCTCGCTCACTGACTCGCTGCGCTCGGTCGTTCGGCTGCGGCGAGCGGTATCAGCTCACT
CAAAGGCGGTAATACGGTTATCCACAGAATCAGGGGATAACGCAGGAAAGAACATGTGAGCAAAAGGCCA
GCAAAAGGCCAGGAACCGTAAAAAGGCCGCGTTGCTGGCGTTTTTCCATAGGCTCCGCCCCCCTGACGAG
CATCACAAAAATCGACGCTCAAGTCAGAGGTGGCGAAACCCGACAGGACTATAAAGATACCAGGCGTTTC
CCCCTGGAAGCTCCCTCGTGCGCTCTCCTGTTCCGACCCTGCCGCTTACCGGATACCTGTCCGCCTTTCT
CCCTTCGGGAAGCGTGGCGCTTTCTCATAGCTCACGCTGTAGGTATCTCAGTTCGGTGTAGGTCGTTCGC
TCCAAGCTGGGCTGTGTGCACGAACCCCCCGTTCAGCCCGACCGCTGCGCCTTATCCGGTAACTATCGTC
TTGAGTCCAACCCGGTAAGACACGACTTATCGCCACTGGCAGCAGCCACTGGTAACAGGATTAGCAGAGC
GAGGTATGTAGGCGGTGCTACAGAGTTCTTGAAGTGGTGGCCTAACTACGGCTACACTAGAAGGACAGTA
TTTGGTATCTGCGCTCTGCTGAAGCCAGTTACCTTCGGAAAAAGAGTTGGTAGCTCTTGATCCGGCAAAC
AAACCACCGCTGGTAGCGGTGGTTTTTTTGTTTGCAAGCAGCAGATTACGCGCAGAAAAAAAGGATCTCA
AGAAGATCCTTTGATCTTTTCTACGGGGTCTGACGCTCAGTGGAACGAAAACTCACGTTAAGGGATTTTG
GTCATGCATTCTAGGTGATTAGAAAAACTCATCGAGCATCAAATGAAACTGCAATTTATTCATATCAGGA
TTATCAATACCATATTTTTGAAAAAGCCGTTTCTGTAATGAAGGAGAAAACTCACCGAGGCAGTTCCATA
GGATGGCAAGATCCTGGTATCGGTCTGCGATTCCGACTCGTCCAACATCAATACAACCTATTAATTTCCC
CTCGTCAAAAATAAGGTTATCAAGTGAGAAATCACCATGAGTGACGACTGAATCCGGTGAGAATGGCAAA
AGTTTATGCATTTCTTTCCAGACTTGTTCAACAGGCCAGCCATTACGCTCGTCATCAAAATCACTCGCAT
CAACCAAACCGTTATTCATTCGTGATTGCGCCTGAGCGAGTCGAAATACGCGATCGCTGTTAAAAGGACA
ATTACAAACAGGAATCGAATGCAACCGGCGCAGGAACACTGCCAGCGCATCAACAATATTTTCACCTGAA
TCAGGATATTCTTCTAATACCTGGAATGCTGTTTTCCCTGGGATCGCAGTGGTGAGTAACCATGCATCAT
CAGGAGTACGGATAAAATGCTTGATGGTCGGAAGAGGCATAAATTCCGTCAGCCAGTTTAGTCTGACCAT
CTCATCTGTAACATCATTGGCAACGCTACCTTTGCCATGTTTCAGAAACAACTCTGGCGCATCGGGCTTC
CCATACAATCGGTAGATTGTCGCACCTGATTGCCCGACATTATCGCGAGCCCATTTATACCCATATAAAT
CAGCATCCATGTTGGAATTTAATCGCGGCCTTGAGCAAGACGTTTCCCGTTGAATATGGCTCATAACAGA
ACTTATTATTTCCTTCCTCTTTTCTACAGTATTTAAAGATACCCCAAGAAGCTAATTATAACAAGACGAA
CTCCAATTCACTGTTCCTTGCATTCTAAAACCTTAAATACCAGAAAACAGCTTTTTCAAAGTTGTTTTCA
AAGTTGGCGTATAACATAGTATCGACGGAGCCGATTTTGAAACCGCGGTGATCACAGGCAGCAACGCTCT
GTCATCGTTACAATCAACATGCTACCCTCCGCGAGATCATCCGTGTTTCAAACCCGGCAGCTTAGTTGCC
GTTCTTCCGAATAGCATCGGTAACATGAGCAAAGTCTGCCGCCTTACAACGGCTCTCCCGCTGACGCCGT
CCCGGACTGATGGGCTGCCTGTATCGAGTGGTGATTTTGTGCCGAGCTGCCGGTCGGGGAGCTGTTGGCT
GGCTGGTGGCAGGATATATTGTGGTGTAAACATAACGAATTGCTCTTCAGCAAGGAGGTCAACATGGTGG
AGCACGACACTCTGGTCTACTCCAAAAATGTCAAAGATACAGTCTCAGAAGATCAAAGGGCTATTGAGAC
TTTTCAACAAAGGATAATTTCGGGAAACCTCCTCGGATTCCATTGCCCAGCTATCTGTCACTTCATCGAA
AGGACAGTAGAAAAGGAAGGTGGCTCCTACAAATGCCATCATTGCGATAAAGGAAAGGCTATCATTCAAG
ATCTCTCTGCCGACAGTGGTCCCAAAGATGGACCCCCACCCACGAGGAGCATCGTGGAAAAAGAAGAGGT
TCCAACCACGTCTACAAAGCAAGTGGATTGATGTGACATCTCCACTGACGTAAGGGATGACGCACAATCC
CACTATCCTTCGCAAGACCCTTCCTCTATATAAGGAAGTTCATTTCATTTGGAGAGGACACGCTCGAGTA
TAAGAGCTCATTTTTACAACAATTACCAACAACAACAAACAACAAACAACATTACAATTACATTTACAAT
TATCGATACAATGGCAAATCGCGGAGGTGAATATCTGTACGATGAGTTATGGAAATTATGCGCGGGACCT
CTTGTTGATGTTCCTCAAGCTCAAGAAAGAGTTTATTATTTTCCTCAAGGTCACATGGAACAACTCGAAG
CGTCAACGCAACAAGTCGACTTAAATACGATGAAGCCTCTTTTTGTTCTTCCTCCTAAGATTCTCTGCAA
TGTTATGAACGTTAGTCTTCAGGCGGAGAAAGATACGGATGAGGTCTATGCTCAGATTACTTTGATCCCT
GTTGGAACTGAAGTTGATGAACCTATGAGTCCTGATCCCTCTCCTCCTGAGTTGCAAAGGCCGAAAGTTC
ACTCTTTCAGCAAGGTTTTGACAGCGTCTGATACAAGCACCCATGGTGGCTTTTCTGTTCTAAGGAAACA
TGCCACGGAATGTCTTCCTCCGCTGGATATGACTCAGCAAACCCCGACCCAGGAGTTAGTAGCCGAAGAT
GTGCACGGTTATCAGTGGAAATTCAAGCATATTTTTAGAGGCCAACCACGGAGGCATCTATTGACGACAG
GGTGGAGCACCTTTGTTACATCAAAGAGATTGGTTGCTGGGGACACCTTTGTATTCCTGAGAGGGGAGAA
CGGAGAGTTGCGAGTTGGAGTCAGACGTGCTAATCTTCAACAGAGCAGTATGCCTTCATCCGTTATATCA
AGTCATAGTATGCATCTGGGAGTGCTTGCTACTGCACGCCATGCTACTCAAACGAAAACTATGTTCATTG
TATACTATAAACCAAGGACAAGCCAATTCATCATTAGCTTGAACAAATATCTAGAAGCCATGAGCAATAA
GTTCTCTGTAGGGATGAGATTTAAGATGCGTTTTGAGGGAGAGGATTCCCCTGAAAGAAGATATTCTGGC
ACGGTTATTGGTGTGAAAGACTGCTCCCCTCACTGGAAAGACTCAAAATGGCGATGCTTAGAAGTTCATT
GGGATGAGCCTGCATCGATTTCAAGACCCAATAAGGTTTCACCATGGGAAATTGAACCGTTTGTAAATTC
AGAAAACGTTCCCAAATCAGTTATGCTGAAGAACAAAAGGCCCCGTCAAGTTAGTGAAGTATCTGCACTT
GATGTAGGCATAACAGCTTCAAACCTTTGGAGCTCTGTTTTGACGCAACCCCATGAGTTTGCACAATCGT
GCATCACCTCACAGTGGAGTTCTCCTCAGCAATGTCATCGTGATGCAAATGAGGATGCTAAGAAATCTGA
CTGGCTAAATAACTCTTACTCTGTGTCAAATGTAGCAAAAGACTCAACACTGAACGACCAAATGGTTTCC
CCAGTCGAGCAGAAGAAGCCTGAGACAACCGCTAATTATAGATTATTTGGAATTGATCTGATGAGTTCCT
CCCTAGCGGTTCCTGAGGAGAAAACTGCACCCATGCGACCAATCAACATATCCAAACCGACTATGGACAG
CCACTCAGACCCAAAATCAGAGATTTCAAAAGTATCAGAAGAGAAAAAGCAGGAACCTGCGGAGGGATCA
CCAAAAGAGGTCCAAAGCAAGCAAAGCAGTTCTACAAGAAGCCGTACCAAGGTGCAGATGCAAGGCGTAC
CTGTGGGCAGGGCTGTGGATTTAAATGCGCTAAAGGGGTACAACGAGCTCATAGATGACATTGAGAAGCT
GTTTGACATAAAAGGGGAACTGCGGAGTCGCAATCAATGGGAAATAGTGTTCACAGACGATGAGGGAGAT
ATGATGCTTGTCGGTGATGACCCATGGCCTGAGTTCTGCAACATGGTGAAGAGAATATTCATATGGTCGA
AAGAGGAAGTGAAGAAAATGACGCCTGGGAACCAACTCCGGATGCTGTTAAGGGAAGTTGAAACAACACT
AACAACAACTTCCAAAACAGATAATCATTCCAACTAAGCTTCTCTAGCTAGAGTCGATCGACAAGCTCGA
GTTTCTCCATAATAATGTGTGAGTAGTTCCCAGATAAGGGAATTAGGGTTCCTATAGGGTTTCGCTCATG
TGTTGAGCATATAAGAAACCCTTAGTATGTATTTGTATTTGTAAAATACTTCTATCAATAAAATTTCTAA
TTCCTAAAACCAAAATCCAGTACTAAAATCCAGATCGCTATACTGAAGAGCAATTCTGACAGGATATATT
GGCGGGTAAACCTAAGAGAAAAGAGCGTTTATTAGAATAATCGGATATTTAAAAGGGCGTGAAAAGGTTT
ATCCGTTCGTCCATTTGTATGTGCATGCCAACCACAGGGTTCCCCTCGGGATCAAAGTACTTTGATCCAA
CCCCTCCGCTGCTATAGTGCAGTCGGCTTCTGACGTTCAGTGCAGCCGTCATCTGAAAACGACATGTCGC
ACAAGTCCTAAGTTACGCGACAGGCTGCCGCCCTGCCCTTTTCCTGGCGTTTTCTTGTCGCGTGTTTTAG
TCGCATAAAGTAGAATACTTGCGACTAGAACCGGAGACATTACGCCATGAACAAGAGCGCCGCCGCTGGC
CTGCTGGGCTATGCCCGCGTCAGCACCGACGACCAGGACTTGACCAACCAACGGGCCGAACTGCACGCGG
CCGGCTGCACCAAGCTGTTTTCCGAGAAGATCACCGGCACCAGGCGCGACCGCCCGGAGCTGGCCAGGAT
GCTTGACCACCTACGCCCTGGCGACGTTGTGACAGTGACCAGGCTAGACCGCCTGGCCCGCAGCACCCGC
GACCTACTGGACATTGCCGAGCGCATCCAGGAGGCCGGCGCGGGCCTGCGTAGCCTGGCAGAGCCGTGGG
CCGACACCACCACGCCGGCCGGCCGCATGGTGTTGACCGTGTTCGCCGGCATTGCCGAGTTCGAGCGTTC
CCTAATCATCGACCGCACCCGGAGCGGGCGCGAGGCCGCCAAGGCCCGAGGCGTGAAGTTTGGCCCCCGC
CCTACCCTCACCCCGGCACAGATCGCGCACGCCCGCGAGCTGATCGACCAGGAAGGCCGCACCGTGAAAG
AGGCGGCTGCACTGCTTGGCGTGCATCGCTCGACCCTGTACCGCGCACTTGAGCGCAGCGAGGAAGTGAC
GCCCACCGAGGCCAGGCGGCGCGGTGCCTTCCGTGAGGACGCATTGACCGAGGCCGACGCCCTGGCGGCC
GCCGAGAATGAACGCCAAGAGGAACAAGCATGAAACCGCACCAGGACGGCCAGGACGAACCGTTTTTCAT
TACCGAAGAGATCGAGGCGGAGATGATCGCGGCCGGGTACGTGTTCGAGCCGCCCGCGCACCTCTCAACC
GTGCGGCTGCATGAAATCCTGGCCGGTTTGTCTGATGCCAAGCTGGCGGCCTGGCCGGCCAGCTTGGCCG
CTGAAGAAACCGAGCGCCGCCGTCTAAAAAGGTGATGTGTATTTGAGTAAAACAGCTTGCGTCATGCGGT
CGCTGCGTATATGATGCGATGAGTAAATAAACAAATACGCAAGGGGAACGCATGAAGGTTATCGCTGTAC
TTAACCAGAAAGGCGGGTCAGGCAAGACGACCATCGCAACCCATCTAGCCCGCGCCCTGCAACTCGCCGG
GGCCGATGTTCTGTTAGTCGATTCCGATCCCCAGGGCAGTGCCCGCGATTGGGCGGCCGTGCGGGAAGAT
CAACCGCTAACCGTTGTCGGCATCGACCGCCCGACGATTGACCGCGACGTGAAGGCCATCGGCCGGCGCG
ACTTCGTAGTGATCGACGGAGCGCCCCAGGCGGCGGACTTGGCTGTGTCCGCGATCAAGGCAGCCGACTT
CGTGCTGATTCCGGTGCAGCCAAGCCCTTACGACATATGGGCCACCGCCGACCTGGTGGAGCTGGTTAAG
CAGCGCATTGAGGTCACGGATGGAAGGCTACAAGCGGCCTTTGTCGTGTCGCGGGCGATCAAAGGCACGC
GCATCGGCGGTGAGGTTGCCGAGGCGCTGGCCGGGTACGAGCTGCCCATTCTTGAGTCCCGTATCACGCA
GCGCGTGAGCTACCCAGGCACTGCCGCCGCCGGCACAACCGTTCTTGAATCAGAACCCGAGGGCGACGCT
GCCCGCGAGGTCCAGGCGCTGGCCGCTGAAATTAAATCAAAACTCATTTGAGTTAATGAGGTAAAGAGAA
AATGAGCAAAAGCACAAACACGCTAAGTGCCGGCCGTCCGAGCGCACGCAGCAGCAAGGCTGCAACGTTG
GCCAGCCTGGCAGACACGCCAGCCATGAAGCGGGTCAACTTTCAGTTGCCGGCGGAGGATCACACCAAGC
TGAAGATGTACGCGGTACGCCAAGGCAAGACCATTACCGAGCTGCTATCTGAATACATCGCGCAGCTACC
AGAGTAAATGAGCAAATGAATAAATGAGTAGATGAATTTTAGCGGCTAAAGGAGGCGGCATGGAAAATCA
AGAACAACCAGGCACCGACGCCGTGGAATGCCCCATGTGTGGAGGAACGGGCGGTTGGCCAGGCGTAAGC
GGCTGGGTTGCCTGCCGGCCCTGCAATGGCACTGGAACCCCCAAGCCCGAGGAATCGGCGTGAGCGGTCG
CAAACCATCCGGCCCGGTACAAATCGGCGCGGCGCTGGGTGATGACCTGGTGGAGAAGTTGAAGGCCGCG
CAGGCCGCCCAGCGGCAACGCATCGAGGCAGAAGCACGCCCCGGTGAATCGTGGCAAGCGGCCGCTGATC
GAATCCGCAAAGAATCCCGGCAACCGCCGGCAGCCGGTGCGCCGTCGATTAGGAAGCCGCCCAAGGGCGA
CGAGCAACCAGATTTTTTCGTTCCGATGCTCTATGACGTGGGCACCCGCGATAGTCGCAGCATCATGGAC
GTGGCCGTTTTCCGTCTGTCGAAGCGTGACCGACGAGCTGGCGAGGTGATCCGCTACGAGCTTCCAGACG
GGCACGTAGAGGTTTCCGCAGGGCCGGCCGGCATGGCCAGTGTGTGGGATTACGACCTGGTACTGATGGC
GGTTTCCCATCTAACCGAATCCATGAACCGATACCGGGAAGGGAAGGGAGACAAGCCCGGCCGCGTGTTC
CGTCCACACGTTGCGGACGTACTCAAGTTCTGCCGGCGAGCCGATGGCGGAAAGCAGAAAGACGACCTGG
TAGAAACCTGCATTCGGTTAAACACCACGCACGTTGCCATGCAGCGTACGAAGAAGGCCAAGAACGGCCG
CCTGGTGACGGTATCCGAGGGTGAAGCCTTGATTAGCCGCTACAAGATCGTAAAGAGCGAAACCGGGCGG
CCGGAGTACATCGAGATCGAGCTAGCTGATTGGATGTACCGCGAGATCACAGAAGGCAAGAACCCGGACG
TGCTGACGGTTCACCCCGATTACTTTTTGATCGATCCCGGCATCGGCCGTTTTCTCTACCGCCTGGCACG
CCGCGCCGCAGGCAAGGCAGAAGCCAGATGGTTGTTCAAGACGATCTACGAACGCAGTGGCAGCGCCGGA
GAGTTCAAGAAGTTCTGTTTCACCGTGCGCAAGCTGATCGGGTCAAATGACCTGCCGGAGTACGATTTGA
AGGAGGAGGCGGGGCAGGCTGGCCCGATCCTAGTCATGCGCTACCGCAACCTGATCGAGGGCGAAGCATC
CGCCGGTTCCTAATGTACGGAGCAGATGCTAGGGCAAATTGCCCTAGCAGGGGAAAAAGGTCGAAAAGGA
CTCTTTCCTGTGGATAGCACGTACATTGGGAACCCAAAGCCGTACATTGGGAACCGGAACCCGTACATTG
GGAACCCAAAGCCGTACATTGGGAACCGGTCACACATGTAAGTGACTGATATAAAAGAGAAAAAAGGCGA
TTTTTCCGCCTAAAACTCTTTAAAACTTATTAAAACTCTTAAAACCCGCCTGGCCTGTGCATAACTGTCT
GGCCAGCGCACAGCCGAAGTGCTGCAAAAAGCGCCTACCCTTCGGTCGCTGCGCTCCCTACGCCCCGCCG
CTTCGCGTCGGCCTATCGCGGCCGCTGGCCGCTCAAAAATGGCTGGCCTACGGCCAGGCA
Features (pLannotate 1.2.2; 15 found; start..end, strand, type, name):
     66..105     +  CDS            rop (fragment): Rop protein, which maintains plasmids at low copy number; rop
    207..347     +  misc_feature   bom: basis of mobility region from pBR322
    533..1121    -  rep_origin     ori: high-copy-number ColE1/pMB1/pBR322/pUC origin of replication
   1209..2024    -  CDS            KanR: aminoglycoside phosphotransferase; aph(3')-Ia; confers resistance to kanamycin in bacteria or G418 (Geneticin®) in eukaryotes
   2457..2481    +  misc_feature   LB T-DNA repeat: left border repeat from nopaline C58 T-DNA
   2585..2930    +  promoter       CaMV 35S promoter: strong constitutive promoter from cauliflower mosaic virus
   2882..2928    +  promoter       minimal CaMV 35S promoter: minimal 35S promoter from cauliflower mosaic virus
   2959..3012    +  misc_feature   TMV Ω: translational enhancer from the tobacco mosaic virus 5'-leader sequence (Gallie et al., 1988)
   3021..4934    +  CDS            ARF9: ARFI_ARATH - Experimental evidence at protein level: Swiss-Prot protein existence level 1. Auxin response factors (ARFs) are transcriptional factors that bind specifically to the DNA sequence 5'-TGTCTC-3' found in the auxin-responsive promoter elements (AuxREs). Could act as transcriptional activator or repressor. Formation of heterodimers with Aux/IAA proteins may alter their ability to modulate early auxin response genes expression. From Arabidopsis thaliana (Mouse-ear cress).
   4972..5146    +  polyA_signal   CaMV poly(A) signal: cauliflower mosaic virus polyadenylation signal
   5167..5191    +  misc_feature   RB T-DNA repeat: right border repeat from nopaline C58 T-DNA
   5531..5932    +  CDS            Y4CG_SINFN (fragment): Protein inferred from homology: Swiss-Prot protein existence level 3. From Sinorhizobium fredii (strain NBRC 101917 / NGR234).
   6492..7121    +  CDS            pVS1 StaA: stability protein from the Pseudomonas plasmid pVS1 (Heeb et al., 2000)
   7550..8623    +  CDS            pVS1 RepA: replication protein from the Pseudomonas plasmid pVS1 (Heeb et al., 2000)
   8689..8883    +  rep_origin     pVS1 oriV: origin of replication for the Pseudomonas plasmid pVS1 (Heeb et al., 2000)
