[The description below was written by a language model from this plasmid's Addgene catalogue record and pLannotate feature annotations shown in this document.]
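Description:
pEPSW1KN0113 is a Level 1 gene expression cassette for plant synthetic biology, built in the pCK2 backbone by BsaI-based (Golden Gate-type) assembly in which both BsaI sites were destroyed during cloning. The sequenced plasmid is about 9 kb and has the layout of a binary vector. A high-copy ColE1/pUC-type origin, with the pBR322 bom region and a remnant of rop, supports propagation in E. coli. The pVS1 oriV, RepA replication protein and StaA stability protein are elements commonly used to maintain binary plasmids in Agrobacterium. Bacterial selection is by kanamycin, through an aph(3')-Ia aminoglycoside phosphotransferase gene located in the backbone, outside the T-DNA.

The payload lies between nopaline-type left and right T-DNA border repeats, so it is the segment that would be transferred into plant cells. It is a single transcription unit in which the strong constitutive cauliflower mosaic virus 35S promoter is followed by the tobacco mosaic virus Ω 5' leader, a translational enhancer. These drive the coding sequence of Arabidopsis thaliana ARF9, and the unit ends with the CaMV 35S terminator/polyadenylation signal. ARF9 is an auxin response factor, a transcription factor that recognises TGTCTC-containing auxin-responsive promoter elements and may act as an activator or repressor. No epitope tag, reporter fusion or plant selectable marker is annotated within the T-DNA.

The associated publication describes tuning plant promoters with a split luciferase method for assessing transcription factor–DNA interactions. That context suggests the plasmid supplies constitutively expressed ARF9 in plant expression experiments, but the record gives no purpose beyond "Level 1 gene expression cassette".
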