Addgene plasmid #197547: pEPSW1KN0113
Purpose: Level 1 gene expression cassette
Depositing lab: Nicola Patron. Depositing organization: Earlham Institute. Publication: Tuning Plant Promoters Using a Simple Split Luciferase Method to Assess Transcription Factor-DNA Interactions. Cai YM, Witham S, Patron NJ. ACS Synth Biol. 2023 Nov 17;12(11):3482-3486. doi: 10.1021/acssynbio.3c00094. Epub 2023 Oct 19. PubMed 37856867.
Backbone
  Vector backbone: pCK2
  Vector type: Synthetic Biology
Growth in bacteria
  Bacterial resistance: Kanamycin, 50 μg/mL
  Growth temperature: 37°C
  Growth strain: DH5alpha
  Copy number: High Copy
Gene/Insert
  Gene/Insert name: CaMV35s::TMV::ARF9::35sT
  Species: Synthetic
  Cloning method: Restriction Enzyme; 5′ cloning site BsaI (destroyed during cloning); 3′ cloning site BsaI (destroyed during cloning)
Terms and licenses: Academic/Nonprofit Terms; Industry Terms: Not Available to Industry
Depositor comments: Please visit https://doi.org/10.1101/2023.02.13.528283 for bioRxiv preprint.
How to cite: pEPSW1KN0113 was a gift from Nicola Patron (Addgene plasmid # 197547 ; http://n2t.net/addgene:197547 ; RRID:Addgene_197547)
